>Addgene plasmid #186060 | pTR-469 JUNB-tNGFR | addgene full sequence | sequence record 367281 | Addgene NGS Result
TTTCGTCTCGCGCGTTTCGGTGATGACGGTGAAAACCTCTGACACATGCAGCTCCCGGAGACGGTCACAG
CTTGTCTGTAAGCGGATGCCGGGAGCAGACAAGCCCGTCAGGGCGCGTCAGCGGGTGTTGGCGGGTGTCG
GGGCTGGCTTAACTATGCGGCATCAGAGCAGATTGTACTGAGAGTGCACCATATGCGGTGTGAAATACCG
CACAGATGCGTAAGGAGAAAATACCGCATCAGGCGCCATTCGCCATTCAGGCTGCGCAACTGTTGGGAAG
GGCGATCGGTGCGGGCCTCTTCGCTATTACGCCAGCTGGCGAAAGGGGGATGTGCTGCAAGGCGATTAAG
TTGGGTAACGCCAGGGTTTTCCCAGTCACGACGTTGTAAAACGACGGCCAGTGAATTCGAGCTCGGTACC
CGGGGAAATCGGAGCGCACTTCCGTGGCTGACTAGCGCGGTATAAAGGCGTGTGGCTCAGGCTGAGCGGC
TGGGACCTTGAGAGCGGCCAGGCCAGCCTCGGAGCCAGCAGGGAGCTGGGAGCTGGGGGAAACGACGCCA
GGAAAGCTATCGCGCCAGAGAGGGCGACGGGGGCTCGGGAAGCCTGACAGGGCTTTTGCGCACAGCTGCC
GGCTGGCTGCTACCCGCCCGCGCCAGCCCCCGAGAACGCGCGACCAGGCACCCAGTCCGGTCACCGCAGC
GGAGAGCTCGCCGCTCGCTGCAGCGAGGCCCGGAGCGGCCCCGCAGGGACCCTCCCCAGACCGCCTGGGC
CGCCCGGATGGGGGCAGGTGCCACTGGCCGCGCCATGGACGGGCCGCGCCTGCTGCTGTTGCTGCTTCTG
GGGGTGTCCCTTGGAGGTGCCAAGGAGGCATGCCCCACAGGCCTGTACACACACAGCGGTGAGTGCTGCA
AAGCCTGCAACCTGGGCGAGGGTGTGGCCCAGCCTTGTGGAGCCAACCAGACCGTGTGTGAGCCCTGCCT
GGACAGCGTGACGTTCTCCGACGTGGTGAGCGCGACCGAGCCGTGCAAGCCGTGCACCGAGTGCGTGGGG
CTCCAGAGCATGTCGGCGCCATGCGTGGAGGCCGACGACGCCGTGTGCCGCTGCGCCTACGGCTACTACC
AGGATGAGACGACTGGGCGCTGCGAGGCGTGCCGCGTGTGCGAGGCGGGCTCGGGCCTCGTGTTCTCCTG
CCAGGACAAGCAGAACACCGTGTGCGAGGAGTGCCCCGACGGCACGTATTCCGACGAGGCCAACCACGTG
GACCCGTGCCTGCCCTGCACCGTGTGCGAGGACACCGAGCGCCAGCTCCGCGAGTGCACACGCTGGGCCG
ACGCCGAGTGCGAGGAGATCCCTGGCCGTTGGATTACACGGTCCACACCCCCAGAGGGCTCGGACAGCAC
AGCCCCCAGCACCCAGGAGCCTGAGGCACCTCCAGAACAAGACCTCATAGCCAGCACGGTGGCAGGTGTG
GTGACCACAGTGATGGGCAGCTCCCAGCCCGTGGTGACCCGAGGCACCACCGACAACCTCATCCCTGTCT
ATTGCTCCATCCTGGCTGCTGTGGTTGTGGGTCTTGTGGCCTACATAGCCTTCAAGAGGTGGAACAGCCG
CGCCAAGCGCTCGGGTTCGGGTGCCACCAACTTCAGCCTGCTGAAGCAGGCCGGCGACGTGGAGGAGAAC
CCTGGCCCTATGTGCACTAAAATGGAACAGCCCTTCTACCACGACGACTCATACACAGCTACGGGATACG
GCCGGGCCCCTGGTGGCCTCTCTCTACACGACTACAAACTCCTGAAACCGAGCCTGGCGGTCAACCTGGC
CGACCCCTACCGGAGTCTCAAAGCGCCTGGGGCTCGCGGACCCGGCCCAGAGGGCGGCGGTGGCGGCAGC
TACTTTTCTGGTCAGGGCTCGGACACCGGCGCGTCTCTCAAGCTCGCCTCTTCGGAGCTGGAACGCCTGA
TTGTCCCCAACAGCAACGGCGTGATCACGACGACGCCTACACCCCCGGGACAGTACTTTTACCCCCGCGG
GGGTGGCAGCGGTCCTCTAGAGTCGACCTGCAGGCATGCAAGCTTGGCGTAATCATGGTCATAGCTGTTT
CCTGTGTGAAATTGTTATCCGCTCACAATTCCACACAACATACGAGCCGGAAGCATAAAGTGTAAAGCCT
GGGGTGCCTAATGAGTGAGCTAACTCACATTAATTGCGTTGCGCTCACTGCCCGCTTTCCAGTCGGGAAA
CCTGTCGTGCCAGCTGCATTAATGAATCGGCCAACGCGCGGGGAGAGGCGGTTTGCGTATTGGGCGCTCT
TCCGCTTCCTCGCTCACTGACTCGCTGCGCTCGGTCGTTCGGCTGCGGCGAGCGGTATCAGCTCACTCAA
AGGCGGTAATACGGTTATCCACAGAATCAGGGGATAACGCAGGAAAGAACATGTGAGCAAAAGGCCAGCA
AAAGGCCAGGAACCGTAAAAAGGCCGCGTTGCTGGCGTTTTTCCATAGGCTCCGCCCCCCTGACGAGCAT
CACAAAAATCGACGCTCAAGTCAGAGGTGGCGAAACCCGACAGGACTATAAAGATACCAGGCGTTTCCCC
CTGGAAGCTCCCTCGTGCGCTCTCCTGTTCCGACCCTGCCGCTTACCGGATACCTGTCCGCCTTTCTCCC
TTCGGGAAGCGTGGCGCTTTCTCATAGCTCACGCTGTAGGTATCTCAGTTCGGTGTAGGTCGTTCGCTCC
AAGCTGGGCTGTGTGCACGAACCCCCCGTTCAGCCCGACCGCTGCGCCTTATCCGGTAACTATCGTCTTG
AGTCCAACCCGGTAAGACACGACTTATCGCCACTGGCAGCAGCCACTGGTAACAGGATTAGCAGAGCGAG
GTATGTAGGCGGTGCTACAGAGTTCTTGAAGTGGTGGCCTAACTACGGCTACACTAGAAGAACAGTATTT
GGTATCTGCGCTCTGCTGAAGCCAGTTACCTTCGGAAAAAGAGTTGGTAGCTCTTGATCCGGCAAACAAA
CCACCGCTGGTAGCGGTGGTTTTTTTGTTTGCAAGCAGCAGATTACGCGCAGAAAAAAAGGATCTCAAGA
AGATCCTTTGATCTTTTCTACGGGGTCTGACGCTCAGTGGAACGAAAACTCACGTTAAGGGATTTTGGTC
ATGAGATTATCAAAAAGGATCTTCACCTAGATCCTTTTAAATTAAAAATGAAGTTTTAAATCAATCTAAA
GTATATATGAGTAAACTTGGTCTGACAGTTACCAATGCTTAATCAGTGAGGCACCTATCTCAGCGATCTG
TCTATTTCGTTCATCCATAGTTGCCTGACTCCCCGTCGTGTAGATAACTACGATACGGGAGGGCTTACCA
TCTGGCCCCAGTGCTGCAATGATACCGCGAGACCCACGCTCACCGGCTCCAGATTTATCAGCAATAAACC
AGCCAGCCGGAAGGGCCGAGCGCAGAAGTGGTCCTGCAACTTTATCCGCCTCCATCCAGTCTATTAATTG
TTGCCGGGAAGCTAGAGTAAGTAGTTCGCCAGTTAATAGTTTGCGCAACGTTGTTGCCATTGCTACAGGC
ATCGTGGTGTCACGCTCGTCGTTTGGTATGGCTTCATTCAGCTCCGGTTCCCAACGATCAAGGCGAGTTA
CATGATCCCCCATGTTGTGCAAAAAAGCGGTTAGCTCCTTCGGTCCTCCGATCGTTGTCAGAAGTAAGTT
GGCCGCAGTGTTATCACTCATGGTTATGGCAGCACTGCATAATTCTCTTACTGTCATGCCATCCGTAAGA
TGCTTTTCTGTGACTGGTGAGTACTCAACCAAGTCATTCTGAGAATAGTGTATGCGGCGACCGAGTTGCT
CTTGCCCGGCGTCAATACGGGATAATACCGCGCCACATAGCAGAACTTTAAAAGTGCTCATCATTGGAAA
ACGTTCTTCGGGGCGAAAACTCTCAAGGATCTTACCGCTGTTGAGATCCAGTTCGATGTAACCCACTCGT
GCACCCAACTGATCTTCAGCATCTTTTACTTTCACCAGCGTTTCTGGGTGAGCAAAAACAGGAAGGCAAA
ATGCCGCAAAAAAGGGAATAAGGGCGACACGGAAATGTTGAATACTCATACTCTTCCTTTTTCAATATTA
TTGAAGCATTTATCAGGGTTATTGTCTCATGAGCGGATACATATTTGAATGTATTTAGAAAAATAAACAA
ATAGGGGTTCCGCGCACATTTCCCCGAAAAGTGCCACCTGACGTCTAAGAAACCATTATTATCATGACAT
TAACCTATAAAAATAGGCGTATCACGAGGCCC
Features (pLannotate 1.2.2; 13 found; start..end, strand, type, name):
      7..42      +  CDS            rop (fragment): Rop protein, which maintains plasmids at low copy number; rop
    144..243     +  misc_feature   bom (fragment): basis of mobility region from pBR322
    249..406     -  CDS            lacZα (fragment): LacZα fragment of β-galactosidase; lacZ fragment
    778..1782    +  CDS            NGFR (fragment): TNR16_HUMAN - Also known as TNFRSF16. Experimental evidence at protein level: Swiss-Prot protein existence level 1. Low affinity receptor which can bind to NGF, BDNF, NTF3, and NTF4. Forms a heterodimeric receptor with SORCS2 that binds the precursor forms of NGF, BDNF and NTF3 with high affinity, and has much lower affinity for mature NGF and BDNF (PubMed:24908487). Plays an important role in differentiation and survival of specific neuronal populations during development (By similarity). Can mediate cell survival as well as cell death of neural cells. Plays a role in the inactivation of RHOA
   1867..2028    +  CDS            JUN (fragment): JUN_AVIS1 - Experimental evidence at protein level: Swiss-Prot protein existence level 1. This oncogene is the viral derivative of the AP-1 transcription factor. From Avian sarcoma virus (strain 17).
   2043..2075    +  misc_feature   MCS (fragment): pUC18/19 multiple cloning site
   2112..2128    -  protein_bind   lac operator: The lac repressor binds to the lac operator to inhibit transcription in E. coli. This inhibition can be relieved by adding lactose or isopropyl-β-D-thiogalactopyranoside (IPTG). lac repressor encoded by lacI
   2136..2166    -  promoter       lac promoter: promoter for the E. coli lac operon
   2181..2202    -  protein_bind   CAP binding site: CAP binding activates transcription in the presence of cAMP. E. coli catabolite activator protein
   2215..2307    -  CDS            lacI (fragment): lac repressor; lacI; The lac repressor binds to the lac operator to inhibit transcription in E. coli. This inhibition can be relieved by adding lactose or isopropyl-β-D-thiogalactopyranoside (IPTG).
   2490..3078    -  rep_origin     ori: high-copy-number ColE1/pMB1/pBR322/pUC origin of replication
   3249..4109    -  CDS            AmpR: β-lactamase; bla; confers resistance to ampicillin, carbenicillin, and related antibiotics
   4110..4214    -  promoter       AmpR promoter: bla
