[The description below was written by a language model from this plasmid's Addgene catalogue record and pLannotate feature annotations shown in this document.]
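Description:
pTR-469 JUNB-tNGFR is a pUC19-based plasmid, catalogued as a CRISPR vector, that carries a homology-directed repair template for knocking a truncated nerve growth factor receptor (tNGFR) coding sequence into the human JUNB locus. It is a small (about 4.3 kb) bacterial cloning plasmid maintained at high copy through the ColE1/pUC origin and selected with ampicillin via the β-lactamase gene and its native promoter. The remaining backbone annotations are standard pUC remnants: lacZα and multiple cloning site fragments interrupted by the insert, the lac promoter, operator and CAP site, and short rop, bom and lacI fragments. No mammalian promoter, polyadenylation signal, guide RNA cassette or Cas9 gene is annotated, so the plasmid appears to supply only donor DNA, with the nuclease components provided separately.

The insert sits in the lacZα/MCS region. Its main annotated element is a roughly 1 kb fragment of human NGFR (TNFRSF16), consistent with the truncated form widely used as a signalling-impaired cell-surface marker for antibody staining, flow cytometry or bead-based enrichment of edited cells. Just downstream is a short segment that the annotation software matched to viral Jun. Given the recorded insert, this is most plausibly JUNB coding sequence within a homology arm, placing tNGFR upstream of it. The unannotated stretch upstream of NGFR presumably holds the other arm, and the gap between NGFR and the JUN-like segment may hold a linker or self-cleaving peptide, but the record does not define these, the arm boundaries or the fusion design. With no promoter of its own, tNGFR expression would depend on correct integration at the endogenous JUNB locus. The associated work concerns high-yield, non-viral knock-in in primary human cells.
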