Addgene plasmid #186060: pTR-469 JUNB-tNGFR
Purpose: Knockin of truncated NGFR to target gene
Depositing lab: Alexander Marson. Depositing organization: J. David Gladstone Institutes. Publication: High-yield genome engineering in primary cells using a hybrid ssDNA repair template and small-molecule cocktails. Shy BR, Vykunta VS, Ha A, Talbot A, Roth TL, Nguyen DN, Pfeifer WG, Chen YY, Blaeschke F, Shifrut E, Vedova S, Mamedov MR, Chung JJ, Li H, Yu R, Wu D, Wolf J, Martin TG, Castro CE, Ye L, Esensten JH, Eyquem J, Marson A. Nat Biotechnol. 2022 Aug 25:10.1038/s41587-022-01418-8. doi: 10.1038/s41587-022-01418-8. PubMed 36008610.
Backbone
  Vector backbone: PUC19
  Vector type: CRISPR
Growth in bacteria
  Bacterial resistance: Ampicillin, 100 μg/mL
  Growth temperature: 37°C
  Growth strain: DH5alpha
  Copy number: High Copy
Gene/Insert
  Gene/Insert name: JUNB
  Species: H. sapiens (human)
  Mutation: WT with tNGFR sequence
  Entrez Gene: JUNB (a.k.a. AP-1)
  Cloning method: Unknown
Terms and licenses: Academic/Nonprofit Terms; Industry Terms: Not Available to Industry
Depositor comments: Please visit https://www.biorxiv.org/content/10.1101/2021.09.02.458799v1 for bioRxiv preprint.
How to cite: pTR-469 JUNB-tNGFR was a gift from Alexander Marson (Addgene plasmid # 186060 ; http://n2t.net/addgene:186060 ; RRID:Addgene_186060)
